Addgene plasmid #102398: pAM-35s-CBL6-YFPc-1
Purpose: split YFP. Plant expression of CBL6-YFPc-1
Depositing lab: Silke Robatzek. Depositing organization: Sainsbury Laboratory, Norwich.
Backbone
  Vector backbone: pAMPAT split-YFP
  Backbone manufacturer: Toulouse
  Vector type: Plant Expression
Growth in bacteria
  Bacterial resistance: Ampicillin, 100 μg/mL
  Growth temperature: 37°C
  Growth strain: DH5alpha
  Copy number: Unknown
Gene/Insert
  Gene/Insert name: CBL6
  Species: A. thaliana (mustard weed)
  Entrez Gene: CBL6 (a.k.a. CALCINEURIN B-LIKE PROTEIN 6, CBL6, DL4205C, FCAALL.89, SCABP2, SOS3-LIKE CALCIUM BINDING PROTEIN 2)
  Promoter: 35S
  Tag / fusion protein: YFPc (C terminal on backbone)
  Cloning method: Gateway Cloning
Terms and licenses: Academic/Nonprofit Terms; Industry Terms: Not Available to Industry
How to cite: pAM-35s-CBL6-YFPc-1 was a gift from Silke Robatzek (Addgene plasmid # 102398 ; http://n2t.net/addgene:102398 ; RRID:Addgene_102398)
