[The description below was written by a language model from this plasmid's Addgene catalogue record and pLannotate feature annotations shown in this document.]
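Description:
pAM-35s-CBL6-YFPc-1 is a plant expression plasmid built on the pAMPAT split-YFP backbone, a compact T-DNA binary vector of about 6.1 kb. It is maintained in E. coli through a high-copy ColE1/pUC-type origin and selected with ampicillin via the β-lactamase gene. Fragments of an incP oriV are also annotated, the type of broad-host-range origin that binary vectors use for replication in Agrobacterium. Nopaline-type right and left T-DNA border repeats flank the plant-directed portion of the plasmid, so the cassette can be transferred into plant cells by Agrobacterium. Within the borders, a bar (phosphinothricin acetyltransferase) gene driven by the NOS promoter and ended by the NOS terminator provides glufosinate/phosphinothricin resistance for selecting transformed plant tissue.

The payload is the Arabidopsis thaliana CBL6 coding sequence (calcineurin B-like protein 6, also called SCABP2), a calcium sensor of the family that binds and activates CIPK serine/threonine kinases. It was inserted by Gateway recombination and therefore sits between attB1 and attB2 sites. Transcription is driven by an enhanced CaMV 35S promoter with a duplicated enhancer region. The insert is followed by the backbone-encoded C-terminal YFP fragment, annotated as the VC155 portion of mVenus, giving a CBL6-YFPc fusion, and the unit ends with a CaMV polyadenylation signal. The YFP fragment is non-fluorescent on its own. In bimolecular fluorescence complementation, it is co-expressed with a candidate partner fused to the complementary N-terminal fragment, and fluorescence is restored only when the two proteins come into close proximity. The construct is thus intended for testing and localising CBL6 protein interactions in plant cells.
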