Features (pLannotate 1.2.2; 19 found; start..end, strand, type, name):
     64..223     +  polyA_signal   CaMV poly(A) signal (fragment): cauliflower mosaic virus polyadenylation signal
    230..250     -  misc_feature   MCS (fragment): pBluescript multiple cloning site
    298..322     +  misc_feature   RB T-DNA repeat: right border repeat from nopaline C58 T-DNA
    444..621     +  rep_origin     oriV (fragment): incP origin of replication
    606..971     +  rep_origin     oriV (fragment): incP origin of replication
    965..1042    +  CDS            klaC (fragment): KLAC_ECOLX - Also known as telB. Protein predicted: Swiss-Prot protein existence level 4. Belongs to the kla operon, which is associated with cryptic tellurite resistance, and IncW plasmid fertility inhibition. From Escherichia coli.
   1044..1135    +  promoter       AmpR promoter: bla
   1136..1996    +  CDS            AmpR: β-lactamase; bla; confers resistance to ampicillin, carbenicillin, and related antibiotics
   2167..2755    +  rep_origin     ori: high-copy-number ColE1/pMB1/pBR322/pUC origin of replication
   3067..3091    +  misc_feature   LB T-DNA repeat: left border repeat from nopaline C58 T-DNA
   3185..3437    -  terminator     NOS terminator: nopaline synthase terminator and poly(A) signal
   3460..4008    -  CDS            bar: PAT_STRHY - Experimental evidence at protein level: Swiss-Prot protein existence level 1. Inactivates phosphinothricin (PPT) by transfer of an acetyl group from acetyl CoA. Can also acetylate demethylphosphinothricin but not PTT or glutamate. This enzyme is an effector of phosphinothricin tripeptide (PTT or bialaphos) resistance. From Streptomyces hygroscopicus. Introduced by genetic manipulation and expressed in glufosinate-tolerant maize by Dekalb Genetics.
   4050..4229    -  promoter       NOS promoter: nopaline synthase promoter
   4372..5042    +  promoter       CaMV 35S promoter (enhanced): cauliflower mosaic virus 35S promoter with a duplicated enhancer region
   5042..5069    -  misc_feature   MCS (fragment): pBluescript multiple cloning site
   5077..5101    +  protein_bind   attB1: mutant version of attB; recombination site for the Gateway® BP reaction BP Clonase™
   5104..5781    +  CDS            CBL6: CNBL6_ARATH - Also known as SCABP2. Experimental evidence at protein level: Swiss-Prot protein existence level 1. Acts as a calcium sensor. CBL proteins interact with CIPK serine-threonine protein kinases. Binding of a CBL protein to the regulatory NAF domain of a CIPK protein lead to the activation of the kinase in a calcium-dependent manner. From Arabidopsis thaliana (Mouse-ear cress).
   5783..5807    -  protein_bind   attB2: mutant version of attB; recombination site for the Gateway® BP reaction BP Clonase™
   5818..6       +  CDS            VC155 (across the origin): C-terminal fragment of mVenus for use in bimolecular fluorescence complementation (BiFC) (Kodama and Hu, 2010)
>Addgene plasmid #102398 | pAM-35s-CBL6-YFPc-1 | addgene full sequence | sequence record 316082 | Addgene NGS Result
TACAAGTAATCTAGAGTCCGCAAAAATCACCAGTCTCTCTCTACAAATCTATCTCTCTCTATTTTTCTCC
AGAATAATGTGTGAGTAGTTCCCAGATAAGGGAATTAGGGTTCTTATAGGGTTTCGCTCATGTGTTGAGC
ATATAAGAAACCCTTAGTATGTATTTGTATTTGTAAAATACTTCTATCAATAAAATTTCTAATTCCTAAA
ACCAAAATCCAGTGACCGGGCGGCCGCCACCGCGGTGGAGGGGGATCAGATTGTCGTTTCCCGCCTTCAG
TTTAAACTATCAGTGTTTGACAGGATATATTGGCGGGTAAACCTAAGAGAAAAGAGCGTTTATTAGAATA
ATCGGATATTTAAAAGGGCGTGAAAAGGTTTATCCGTTCGTCCATTTGTATGTGTACATCACCGACGAGC
AAGGCAAGACCGAGCGCCTTTCCGACGCTCACCGGGCTGGTTGCCCTCGCCGCTGGGCTGGCGGCCGTCT
ATGGCCCTGCAAACGCGCCAGAAACGCCGTCGAAGCCGTGTGCGAGACACCGGCCGCCGGCGTTGTGGAT
ACCTCGCGGAAAACTTGGCCCTCACTGACAGATGAGGGGCGGACGTTGACACTTGAGGGGCGCGACTACT
GACAGATGAGGGGCGCGATCCTTGACACTTGAGGGGCAGAGTGCTGACAGATGAGGGGCGCACCTATTGA
CATTTGAGGGGCTGTCCACAGGCAGAAAATCCAGCATTTGCAAGGGTTTCCGCCCGTTTTTCGGCCACCG
CTAACCTGTCTTTTAACCTGCTTTTAAACCAATATTTATAAACCTTGTTTTTAACCAGGGCTGCGCCCTG
TGCGCGTGACCGCGCACGCCGAAGGGGGGTGCCCCCCCTTCTCGAACCCTCCCGGCCCGCTAACGCGGGC
CTCCCATCCCCCCAGGGGCTGCGCCCCTCGGCCGCGAACGGCCTCACCCCAAAAATGGCAGCGCTGGCAG
TCCTTGCCATTGCCGGGATCGGGGCAGTAACGGGATGGGCGATCAGCCCGAAAGCTACCCCTATTTGTTT
ATTTTTCTAAATACATTCAAATATGTATCCGCTCATGAGACAATAACCCTGATAAATGCTTCAATAATAT
TGAAAAAGGAAGAGTATGAGTATTCAACATTTCCGTGTCGCCCTTATTCCCTTTTTTGCGGCATTTTGCC
TTCCTGTTTTTGCTCACCCAGAAACGCTGGTGAAAGTAAAAGATGCTGAAGATCAGTTGGGTGCACGAGT
GGGTTACATCGAACTGGATCTCAACAGCGGTAAGATCCTTGAGAGTTTTCGCCCCGAAGAACGTTTTCCA
ATGATGAGCACTTTTAAAGTTCTGCTATGTGGCGCGGTATTATCCCGTATTGACGCCGGGCAAGAGCAAC
TCGGTCGCCGCATACACTATTCTCAGAATGACTTGGTTGAGTACTCACCAGTCACAGAAAAGCATCTTAC
GGATGGCATGACAGTAAGAGAATTATGCAGTGCTGCCATAACCATGAGTGATAACACTGCGGCCAACTTA
CTTCTGACAACGATCGGAGGACCGAAGGAGCTAACCGCTTTTTTGCACAACATGGGGGATCATGTAACTC
GCCTTGATCGTTGGGAACCGGAGCTGAATGAAGCCATACCAAACGACGAGCGTGACACCACGATGCCTGT
AGCAATGGCAACAACGTTGCGCAAACTATTAACTGGCGAACTACTTACTCTAGCTTCCCGGCAACAATTA
ATAGACTGGATGGAGGCGGATAAAGTTGCAGGACCACTTCTGCGCTCGGCCCTTCCGGCTGGCTGGTTTA
TTGCTGATAAATCTGGAGCCGGTGAGCGTGGGTCTCGCGGTATCATTGCAGCACTGGGGCCAGATGGTAA
GCCCTCCCGTATCGTAGTTATCTACACGACGGGGAGTCAGGCAACTATGGATGAACGAAATAGACAGATC
GCTGAGATAGGTGCCTCACTGATTAAGCATTGGTAACTGTCAGACCAAGTTTACTCATATATACTTTAGA
TTGATTTAAAACTTCATTTTTAATTTAAAAGGATCTAGGTGAAGATCCTTTTTGATAATCTCATGACCAA
AATCCCTTAACGTGAGTTTTCGTTCCACTGAGCGTCAGACCCCGTAGAAAAGATCAAAGGATCTTCTTGA
GATCCTTTTTTTCTGCGCGTAATCTGCTGCTTGCAAACAAAAAAACCACCGCTACCAGCGGTGGTTTGTT
TGCCGGATCAAGAGCTACCAACTCTTTTTCCGAAGGTAACTGGCTTCAGCAGAGCGCAGATACCAAATAC
TGTTCTTCTAGTGTAGCCGTAGTTAGGCCACCACTTCAAGAACTCTGTAGCACCGCCTACATACCTCGCT
CTGCTAATCCTGTTACCAGTGGCTGCTGCCAGTGGCGATAAGTCGTGTCTTACCGGGTTGGACTCAAGAC
GATAGTTACCGGATAAGGCGCAGCGGTCGGGCTGAACGGGGGGTTCGTGCACACAGCCCAGCTTGGAGCG
AACGACCTACACCGAACTGAGATACCTACAGCGTGAGCTATGAGAAAGCGCCACGCTTCCCGAAGGGAGA
AAGGCGGACAGGTATCCGGTAAGCGGCAGGGTCGGAACAGGAGAGCGCACGAGGGAGCTTCCAGGGGGAA
ACGCCTGGTATCTTTATAGTCCTGTCGGGTTTCGCCACCTCTGACTTGAGCGTCGATTTTTGTGATGCTC
GTCAGGGGGGCGGAGCCTATGGAAAAACGCCAGCAACGCGGCCTTTTTACGGTTCCTGGCCTTTTGCTGG
CCTTTTGCTCACATGGACTCTAGCTAGAGGATCACAGGCAGCAACGCTCTGTCATCGTTACAATCAACAT
GCTACCCTCCGCGAGATCATCCGTGTTTCAAACCCGGCAGCTTAGTTGCCGTTCTTCCGAATAGCATCGG
TAACATGAGCAAAGTCTGCCGCCTTACAACGGCTCTCCCGCTGACGCCGTCCCGGACTGATGGGCTGCCT
GTATCGAGTGGTGATTTTGTGCCGAGCTGCCGGTCGGGGAGCTGTTGGCTGGCTGGTGGCAGGATATATT
GTGGTGTAAACAAATTGACGCTTAGACAACTTAATAACACATTGCGGACGTTTTTAATGATCGAATACTA
ACGTCTCTACCAGATATCAGCTTGCATGCCGGTCGATCTAGTAACATAGATGACACCGCGCGCGATAATT
TATCCTAGTTTGCGCGCTATATTTTGTTTTCTATCGCGTATTAAATGTATAATTGCGGGACTCTAATCAT
AAAAACCCATCTCATAAATAACGTCATGCATTACATGTTAATTATTACATGCTTAACGTAATTCAACAGA
AATTATATGATAATCATCGCAAGACCGGCAACAGGATTCAATCTTAAGAAACTTTATTGCCAAATGTTTG
AACGATCTGCTTGACTCTAGGGGTCATCAGATTTCGGTGACGGGCAGGACCGGACGGGGCGGCACCGGCA
GGCTGAAGTCCAGCTGCCAGAAACCCACGTCATGCCAGTTCCCGTGCTTGAAGCCGGCCGCCCGCAGCAT
GCCGCGGGGGGCATATCCGAGCGCCTCGTGCATGCGCACGCTCGGGTCGTTGGGCAGCCCGATGACAGCG
ACCACGCTCTTGAAGCCCTGTGCCTCCAGGGACTTCAGCAGGTGGGTGTAGAGCGTGGAGCCCAGTCCCG
TCCGCTGGTGGCGGGGGGAGACGTACACGGTCGACTCGGCCGTCCAGTCGTAGGCGTTGCGTGCCTTCCA
GGGACCCGCGTAGGCGATGCCGGCGACCTCGCCGTCCACCTCGGCGACGAGCCAGGGATAGCGCTCCCGC
AGACGGACGAGGTCGTCCGTCCACTCCTGCGGTTCCTGCGGCTCGGTACGGAAGTTGACCGTGCTTGTCT
CGATGTAGTGGTTGACGATGGTGCAGACCGCCGGCATGTCCGCCTCGGTGGCACGGCGGATGTCGGCCGG
GCGTCGTTCTGGGCTCATGGTAGATCCCCTCGATCGAGTTGAGAGTGAATATGAGACTCTAATTGGATAC
CGAGGGGAATTTATGGAACGTCAGTGGAGCATTTTTGACAAGAAATATTTGCTAGCTGATAGTGACCTTA
GGCGACTTTTGAACGCGCAATAATGGTTTCTGACGTATGTGCTTAGCTCATTAAACTCCAGAAACCCGCG
GCTCAGTGGCTCCTTCAACGTTGCGGTTCTGTCAGTTCCAAACGTAAAACGGCTTGTCCCGCGTCATCGG
CGGGGGTCATAACGTGACTCCCTTAATTCTCCGCTCATGATCAGATTGTCGTTTCCCGCCTTCGGTTTGG
GCGCGCCCGGTTCAGAAGACCAGAGGGCTATTGAGACTTTTCAACAAAGGGTAATATCGGGAAACCTCCT
CGGATTCCATTGCCCAGCTATCTGTCACTTCATCGAAAGGACAGTAGAAAAGGAAGATGGCTTCTACAAA
TGCCATCATTGCGATAAAGGAAAGGCTATCGTTCAAGATGCCTCTACCGACAGTGGTCCCAAAGATGGAC
CCCCACCCACGAGGAACATCGTGGAAAAAGAAGACGTTCCAACCACGTCTTCAAAGCAAGTGGATTGATG
TGATACATGGTGGAGCACGACACTCTCGTCTACTCCAAGAATATCAAAGATACAGTCTCAGAAGACCAGA
GGGCTATTGAGACTTTTCAACAAAGGGTAATATCGGGAAACCTCCTCGGATTCCATTGCCCAGCTATCTG
TCACTTCATCGAAAGGACAGTAGAAAAGGAAGATGGCTTCTACAAATGCCATCATTGCGATAAAGGAAAG
GCTATCGTTCAAGATGCCTCTACCGACAGTGGTCCCAAAGATGGACCCCCACCCACGAGGAACATCGTGG
AAAAAGAAGACGTTCCAACCACGTCTTCAAAGCAAGTGGATTGATGTGATATCTCCACTGACGTAAGGGA
TGACGCACAATCCCACTATCCTTCGCAAGACCCTTCCTCTATATAAGGAAGTTCATTTCATTTGGAGAGG
ACCTCGAGGTCGACGGTATCGATAAGCTTCCCATCAACAAGTTTGTACAAAAAAGCAGGCTTGATGATGA
TGCAATGTTTAGATGGATTAAAGCACTTAGCCTTAATTCTGTTGACTTGTTGTGATGCTGATCCTCCCAA
GGTTCGTCAGAACCCTAAGGATGTGGCTAGAGGCACTGTGTTTACAGTGAATGAGATTGAAGCTCTTTAC
GAACTGTTCAAGAGCATTAGCAAAAACGGGCTTATCGACAAGGAACAATTTCAATTGGTACTATTCAAAA
TGAACACAACGAGAAGCCTTTTTGCTGATAGGGTGTTTGACTTGTTTGATACCAAGAATACTGGGATTCT
AGATTTTGAAGCCTTTGCTCGTTCACTTTCGGTCTTTCACCCTAATGCTAAATTTGAGGATAAGATTGAG
TTCTCTTTCAAGCTGTATGATCTGAATCAGCAAGGTTATATAAAGAGACAGGAGGTGAAGCAAATGGTTG
TGCGGACTCTAGCTGAATCTGGCATGAACCTTTCTGATCATGTGATTGAGAGCATCATAGACAAGACATT
TGAAGAAGCTGATACTAAACTGGACGGGAAGATTGATAAGGAAGAGTGGAGGAGTCTTGTGTTGCGCCAC
CCCTCTCTGTTACAGAACATGAGCCTTCAACATCTCAAAGACGTAACAAAGACGTTTCCAAATTTTGTAT
TTCACACTATAGTGACAGACACTCCTAGTGAGCTGGATGGATACCCAGCTTTCTTGTACAAAGTGGTTGA
TGGGATGGACAAGCAGAAGAACGGCATCAAGGCCAACTTCAAGATCCGCCACAACATCGAGGACGGCGGC
GTGCAGCTCGCCGACCACTACCAGCAGAACACCCCCATCGGCGACGGCCCCGTGCTGCTGCCCGACAACC
ACTACCTGAGCTACCAGTCCGCCCTGAGCAAAGACCCCAACGAGAAGCGCGATCACATGGTCCTGCTGGA
GTTCGTGACCGCCGCCGGGATCACTCTCGGCATGGACGAGCTG
