>Addgene plasmid #102398 | pAM-35s-CBL6-YFPc-1 | depositor partial sequence | sequence record 193476 | insert
ATGATGATGCAATGTTTAGATGGATTAAAGCACTTAGCCTTAATTCTGTTGACTTGTTGTGATGCTGATC
CTCCCAAGGTTCGTCAGAACCCTAAGGATGTGGCTAGAGGCACTGTGTTTACAGTGAATGAGATTGAAGC
TCTTTACGAACTGTTCAAGAGCATTAGCAAAAACGGGCTTATCGACAAGGAACAATTTCAATTGGTACTA
TTCAAAATGAACACAACGAGAAGCCTTTTTGCTGATAGGGTGTTTGACTTGTTTGATACCAAGAATACTG
GGATTCTAGATTTTGAAGCCTTTGCTCGTTCACTTTCGGTCTTTCACCCTAATGCTAAATTTGAGGATAA
GATTGAGTTCTCTTTCAAGCTGTATGATCTGAATCAGCAAGGTTATATAAAGAGACAGGAGGTGAAGCAA
ATGGTTGTGCGGACTCTAGCTGAATCTGGCATGAACCTTTCTGATCATGTGATTGAGAGCATCATAGACA
AGACATTTGAAGAAGCTGATACTAAACTGGACGGGAAGATTGATAAGGAAGAGTGGAGGAGTCTTGTGTT
GCGCCACCCCTCTCTGTTACAGAACATGAGCCTTCAACATCTCAAAGACGTAACAAAGACGTTTCCAAAT
TTTGTATTTCACACTATAGTGACAGACACTCCTAGTGAGCTGGATGGATGA
